Addgene plasmid #153415: A2_uSFFV
Purpose: Expresses HLA-A*02:01 MHCI gene by the UCOE-SFFV promoter
Depositing lab: Maki Nakayama. Depositing organization: University of Colorado Denver and Anschutz Medical Campus. Publication: Multiplex T Cell Stimulation Assay Utilizing a T Cell Activation Reporter-Based Detection System. Mann SE, Zhou Z, Landry LG, Anderson AM, Alkanani AK, Fischer J, Peakman M, Mallone R, Campbell K, Michels AW, Nakayama M. Front Immunol. 2020 Apr 9;11:633. doi: 10.3389/fimmu.2020.00633. eCollection 2020. PubMed 32328071.
Backbone
  Vector backbone: pUS
  Backbone manufacturer: Maki Nakayama
  Vector type: Mammalian Expression, Lentiviral
Growth in bacteria
  Bacterial resistance: Ampicillin, 100 μg/mL
  Growth temperature: 37°C
  Growth strain: NEB Stable
  Copy number: High Copy
Gene/Insert
  Gene/Insert name: A*02:01-P2A-human beta2 microglobulin
  Species: H. sapiens (human)
  Insert size (bp): 1512
  Entrez Gene: B2M (a.k.a. IMD43)
  Promoter: SFFV
  Cloning method: Gibson Cloning
  Sequencing primers: 5′ NA
Terms and licenses: Academic/Nonprofit Terms; Industry Terms: Not Available to Industry
How to cite: A2_uSFFV was a gift from Maki Nakayama (Addgene plasmid # 153415 ; http://n2t.net/addgene:153415 ; RRID:Addgene_153415)
