[The description below was written by a language model from this plasmid's Addgene catalogue record and pLannotate feature annotations shown in this document.]
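Description:
A2_uSFFV is an HIV-1-derived lentiviral transfer plasmid, built on the pUS backbone, for stable expression of the human class I MHC molecule HLA-A*02:01 in mammalian cells. It is propagated in E. coli through a high-copy ColE1/pUC-type origin with ampicillin selection (β-lactamase under its own promoter). The 11,055-nt sequence also carries short remnants of pBR322 elements (rop, bom, tetracycline resistance). An SV40 early promoter–gpt–SV40 small t intron/poly(A) block lies outside the viral unit. It appears to be carried over from an older parental vector rather than serving as a stated selection marker.

The viral region contains a truncated 5' LTR, the Ψ packaging signal with an adjoining gag fragment, the RRE for Rev-dependent nuclear export of the genomic RNA, the cPPT/CTS, and a self-inactivating ΔU3 3' LTR. Packaging functions would therefore have to be supplied in trans.

Between cPPT and the 3' LTR sits the expression cassette. The SFFV promoter drives a 1,512-bp human insert encoding the HLA-A heavy chain, a P2A peptide and β2-microglobulin, followed by a WPRE that enhances transcript expression. Ribosomal skipping at P2A yields the heavy and light chains as separate polypeptides from one transcript, supplying both components of the class I complex.

The catalogue describes the promoter as UCOE-SFFV. The feature table annotates no UCOE, although an unannotated stretch of roughly 680 nt upstream of the SFFV promoter may correspond to it. A ubiquitous chromatin opening element of this kind is generally used to resist silencing of integrated transgenes. No mammalian drug marker or fluorescent reporter is annotated within the provirus. The associated publication concerns a multiplex T cell stimulation assay, consistent with using the construct to make HLA-A2-expressing antigen-presenting cells.
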