Features (pLannotate 1.2.2; 35 found; start..end, strand, type, name):
    207..795     -  rep_origin     ori: high-copy-number ColE1/pMB1/pBR322/pUC origin of replication
    966..1826    -  CDS            AmpR: β-lactamase; bla; confers resistance to ampicillin, carbenicillin, and related antibiotics
   1827..1931    -  promoter       AmpR promoter: bla
   2026..2061    +  CDS            rop (fragment): Rop protein, which maintains plasmids at low copy number; rop
   2163..2211    +  misc_feature   bom (fragment): basis of mobility region from pBR322
   2212..2491    -  CDS            TcR (fragment): tetracycline efflux protein; tet; confers resistance to tetracycline
   2719..2737    +  promoter       SP6 promoter: promoter for bacteriophage SP6 RNA polymerase
   2762..2995    -  LTR            3' LTR (ΔU3): self-inactivating 3' long terminal repeat (LTR) from HIV-1
   2997..3065    -  CDS            nef (fragment): NEF_HV1Z2 - Experimental evidence at protein level: Swiss-Prot protein existence level 1. Extracellular Nef protein targets CD4(+) T-lymphocytes for apoptosis by interacting with CXCR4 surface receptors. From Human immunodeficiency virus type 1 group M subtype D (isolate Z2/CDC-Z34) (HIV-1).
   3082..3104    -  misc_feature   MCS (fragment): pBluescript multiple cloning site
   3105..3693    -  misc_feature   WPRE: woodchuck hepatitis virus posttranscriptional regulatory element
   3693..3711    -  misc_feature   MCS (fragment): pBluescript multiple cloning site
   3712..3733    -  misc_feature   MCS (fragment): pUC18/19 multiple cloning site
   3737..4093    -  CDS            B2M (sequence partly withheld): B2MG_HUMAN - Experimental evidence at protein level: Swiss-Prot protein existence level 1. Component of the class I major histocompatibility complex (MHC). Involved in the presentation of peptide antigens to the immune system. Exogenously applied M.tuberculosis EsxA or EsxA-EsxB (or EsxA expressed in host) binds B2M and decreases its export to the cell surface (total protein levels do not change), probably leading to defects in class I antigen presentation (PubMed:25356553). From Homo sapiens (Human).
   4095..4150    -  CDS            P2A (fragment): 2A peptide from porcine teschovirus-1 polyprotein Eukaryotic ribosomes fail to insert a peptide bond between the Gly and Pro residues, yielding separate polypeptides.
   4160..5254    -  CDS            HLA-A (sequence partly withheld): HLAA_HUMAN - Also known as HLAA. Experimental evidence at protein level: Swiss-Prot protein existence level 1. Allele A*74:01: Presents immunodominant HIV-1 epitopes derived from gag-pol (GQMVHQAISPR, QIYPGIKVR) and rev (RQIHSISER), carrying an aliphatic residue at position 2 and Arg anchor residue at the C-terminus. May contribute to viral load control in chronic HIV-1 infection. From Homo sapiens (Human).
   5296..5703    -  promoter       SFFV promoter: spleen focus-forming virus long terminal repeat (LTR) promoter
   6385..6408    +  misc_feature   MCS (fragment): pBluescript multiple cloning site
   6445..6562    -  misc_feature   cPPT/CTS: central polypurine tract and central termination sequence of HIV-1
   6599..6699    -  CDS            Rev (fragment): human immunodeficiency virus 1 (HIV-1) Rev protein; rev; enhances nuclear export of unspliced and incompletely spliced viral mRNAs
   7076..7309    -  misc_feature   RRE: The Rev response element (RRE) of HIV-1 allows for Rev-dependent mRNA export from the nucleus to the cytoplasm.
   7484..7822    -  CDS            HIV-1 gag (fragment): gag protein from human immunodeficiency virus 1; gag
   7806..7931    -  misc_feature   HIV-1 Ψ: packaging signal of human immunodeficiency virus type 1
   7978..8235    -  LTR            5' LTR (truncated): truncated 5' long terminal repeat (LTR) from HIV-1
   8283..8612    -  CDS            nef (fragment): NEF_HV1BR - Experimental evidence at protein level: Swiss-Prot protein existence level 1. Extracellular Nef protein targets CD4(+) T-lymphocytes for apoptosis by interacting with CXCR4 surface receptors (PubMed:14990729). From Human immunodeficiency virus type 1 group M subtype B (isolate BRU/LAI) (HIV-1).
   8779..8913    -  polyA_signal   SV40 poly(A) signal: SV40 polyadenylation signal
   8936..9019    -  CDS            large T antigen (fragment): large T antigen from SV40 (simian virus 40)
   9338..9358    -  CDS            SV40 NLS: nuclear localization signal of SV40 (simian virus 40) large T antigen
   9488..9553    -  intron         small t intron: SV40 (simian virus 40) small t antigen intron
   9555..9629    -  CDS            small t antigen (fragment): SV40 (simian virus 40) small t antigen
   9633..9938    -  CDS            frsA (fragment): FRSA_ECOLI - Also known as yafA. Experimental evidence at protein level: Swiss-Prot protein existence level 1. Catalyzes the hydrolysis of esters (PubMed:15808744). Displays esterase activity toward pNP-butyrate (PubMed:15808744). May stimulate mixed-acid fermentation by acting as a fermentation/respiration switch that down-regulates respiration and up- regulates fermentation rates (PubMed:15169777). From Escherichia coli (strain K12).
  10033..10368   -  CDS            gpt (fragment): XGPT_ECOLI - Also known as gpp, gxu. Experimental evidence at protein level: Swiss-Prot protein existence level 1. Purine salvage pathway enzyme that catalyzes the transfer of the ribosyl-5-phosphate group from 5-phospho-alpha-D-ribose 1- diphosphate (PRPP) to the N9 position of the 6-oxopurines guanine and xanthine to form the corresponding ribonucleotides GMP (guanosine 5'- monophosphate) and XMP (xanthosine 5'-monophosphate), with the release of PPi. To a lesser extent, also acts on hypoxanthine (PubMed:9100006, PubMed:3886014). Does not ribophosphorylate adenine (PubMed:3886014). From Esch
  10368..10487   -  CDS            gpt (fragment): XGPT_ECOLI - Also known as gpp, gxu. Experimental evidence at protein level: Swiss-Prot protein existence level 1. Purine salvage pathway enzyme that catalyzes the transfer of the ribosyl-5-phosphate group from 5-phospho-alpha-D-ribose 1- diphosphate (PRPP) to the N9 position of the 6-oxopurines guanine and xanthine to form the corresponding ribonucleotides GMP (guanosine 5'- monophosphate) and XMP (xanthosine 5'-monophosphate), with the release of PPi. To a lesser extent, also acts on hypoxanthine (PubMed:9100006, PubMed:3886014). Does not ribophosphorylate adenine (PubMed:3886014). From Esch
  10687..11016   -  promoter       SV40 promoter: SV40 enhancer and early promoter
  11023..24      -  CDS            lacI (fragment) (across the origin): lac repressor; lacI; The lac repressor binds to the lac operator to inhibit transcription in E. coli. This inhibition can be relieved by adding lactose or isopropyl-β-D-thiogalactopyranoside (IPTG).
>Addgene plasmid #153415 | A2_uSFFV | addgene full sequence | sequence record 306222 | Addgene NGS Result
AGAGGCGGTTTGCGTATTGGGCGCTCTTCCGCTTCCTCGCTCACTGACTCGCTGCGCTCGGTCGTTCGGC
TGCGGCGAGCGGTATCAGCTCACTCAAAGGCGGTAATACGGTTATCCACAGAATCAGGGGATAACGCAGG
AAAGAACATGTGAGCAAAAGGCCAGCAAAAGGCCAGGAACCGTAAAAAGGCCGCGTTGCTGGCGTTTTTC
CATAGGCTCCGCCCCCCTGACGAGCATCACAAAAATCGACGCTCAAGTCAGAGGTGGCGAAACCCGACAG
GACTATAAAGATACCAGGCGTTTCCCCCTGGAAGCTCCCTCGTGCGCTCTCCTGTTCCGACCCTGCCGCT
TACCGGATACCTGTCCGCCTTTCTCCCTTCGGGAAGCGTGGCGCTTTCTCATAGCTCACGCTGTAGGTAT
CTCAGTTCGGTGTAGGTCGTTCGCTCCAAGCTGGGCTGTGTGCACGAACCCCCCGTTCAGCCCGACCGCT
GCGCCTTATCCGGTAACTATCGTCTTGAGTCCAACCCGGTAAGACACGACTTATCGCCACTGGCAGCAGC
CACTGGTAACAGGATTAGCAGAGCGAGGTATGTAGGCGGTGCTACAGAGTTCTTGAAGTGGTGGCCTAAC
TACGGCTACACTAGAAGAACAGTATTTGGTATCTGCGCTCTGCTGAAGCCAGTTACCTTCGGAAAAAGAG
TTGGTAGCTCTTGATCCGGCAAACAAACCACCGCTGGTAGCGGTGGTTTTTTTGTTTGCAAGCAGCAGAT
TACGCGCAGAAAAAAAGGATCTCAAGAAGATCCTTTGATCTTTTCTACGGGGTCTGACGCTCAGTGGAAC
GAAAACTCACGTTAAGGGATTTTGGTCATGAGATTATCAAAAAGGATCTTCACCTAGATCCTTTTAAATT
AAAAATGAAGTTTTAAATCAATCTAAAGTATATATGAGTAAACTTGGTCTGACAGTTACCAATGCTTAAT
CAGTGAGGCACCTATCTCAGCGATCTGTCTATTTCGTTCATCCATAGTTGCCTGACTCCCCGTCGTGTAG
ATAACTACGATACGGGAGGGCTTACCATCTGGCCCCAGTGCTGCAATGATACCGCGAGACCCACGCTCAC
CGGCTCCAGATTTATCAGCAATAAACCAGCCAGCCGGAAGGGCCGAGCGCAGAAGTGGTCCTGCAACTTT
ATCCGCCTCCATCCAGTCTATTAATTGTTGCCGGGAAGCTAGAGTAAGTAGTTCGCCAGTTAATAGTTTG
CGCAACGTTGTTGCCATTGCTACAGGCATCGTGGTGTCACGCTCGTCGTTTGGTATGGCTTCATTCAGCT
CCGGTTCCCAACGATCAAGGCGAGTTACATGATCCCCCATGTTGTGCAAAAAAGCGGTTAGCTCCTTCGG
TCCTCCGATCGTTGTCAGAAGTAAGTTGGCCGCAGTGTTATCACTCATGGTTATGGCAGCACTGCATAAT
TCTCTTACTGTCATGCCATCCGTAAGATGCTTTTCTGTGACTGGTGAGTACTCAACCAAGTCATTCTGAG
AATAGTGTATGCGGCGACCGAGTTGCTCTTGCCCGGCGTCAATACGGGATAATACCGCGCCACATAGCAG
AACTTTAAAAGTGCTCATCATTGGAAAACGTTCTTCGGGGCGAAAACTCTCAAGGATCTTACCGCTGTTG
AGATCCAGTTCGATGTAACCCACTCGTGCACCCAACTGATCTTCAGCATCTTTTACTTTCACCAGCGTTT
CTGGGTGAGCAAAAACAGGAAGGCAAAATGCCGCAAAAAAGGGAATAAGGGCGACACGGAAATGTTGAAT
ACTCATACTCTTCCTTTTTCAATATTATTGAAGCATTTATCAGGGTTATTGTCTCATGAGCGGATACATA
TTTGAATGTATTTAGAAAAATAAACAAATAGGGGTTCCGCGCACATTTCCCCGAAAAGTGCCACCTGACG
TCTAAGAAACCATTATTATCATGACATTAACCTATAAAAATAGGCGTATCACGAGGCCCTTTCGTCTCGC
GCGTTTCGGTGATGACGGTGAAAACCTCTGACACATGCAGCTCCCGGAGACGGTCACAGCTTGTCTGTAA
GCGGATGCCGGGAGCAGACAAGCCCGTCAGGGCGCGTCAGCGGGTGTTGGCGGGTGTCGGGGCTGGCTTA
ACTATGCGGCATCAGAGCAGATTGTACTGAGAGTGCACCATTCGACGCTCTCCCTTATGCGACTCCTGCA
TTAGGAAGCAGCCCAGTAGTAGGTTGAGGCCGTTGAGCACCGCCGCCGCAAGGAATGGTGCATGCAAGGA
GATGGCGCCCAACAGTCCCCCGGCCACGGGGCCTGCCACCATACCCACGCCGAAACAAGCGCTCATGAGC
CCGAAGTGGCGAGCCCGATCTTCCCCATCGGTGATGTCGGCGATATAGGCGCCAGCAACCGCACCTGTGG
CGCCGGTGATGCCGGCCACGATGCGTCCGGCGTAGAGGATCTGGCTAGCGATGACCCTGCTGATTGGTTC
GCTGACCATTTCCGGGTGCGGGACGGCGTTACCAGAAACTCAGAAGGTTCGTCCAACCAAACCGACTCTG
ACGGCAGTTTACGAGAGAGATGATAGGGTCTGCTTCAGTAAGCCAGATGCTACACAATTAGGCTTGTACA
TATTGTCGTTAGAACGCGGCTACAATTAATACATAACCTTATGTATCATACACATACGATTTAGGTGACA
CTATAGAATACACGGAATTAATTCTAGATGCTGCTAGAGATTTTCCACACTGACTAAAAGGGTCTGAGGG
ATCTCTAGTTACCAGAGTCACACAACAGACGGGCACACACTACTTGAAGCACTCAAGGCAAGCTTTATTG
AGGCTTAAGCAGTGGGTTCCCTAGTTAGCCAGAGAGCTCCCAGGCTCAGATCTGGTCTAACCAGAGAGAC
CCAGTACAAGCAAAAAGCAGATCTTGTCTTCGTTGGGAGTGAATTAGCCCTTCCAGTCCCCCCTTTTCTT
TTAAAAAGTGGCTAAGATCTACAGCTGCCTTGTAAGTCATTGGTCTTAAAGGTACCGAGCTCGAATTAAT
TCCCTCGAGGTCGACGGTATCGATGCGGGGAGGCGGCCCAAAGGGAGATCCGACTCGTCTGAGGGCGAAG
GCGAAGACGCGGAAGAGGCCGCAGAGCCGGCAGCAGGCCGCGGGAAGGAAGGTCCGCTGGATTGAGGGCC
GAAGGGACGTAGCAGAAGGACGTCCCGCGCAGAATCCAGGTGGCAACACAGGCGAGCAGCCAAGGAAAGG
ACGATGATTTCCCCGACAACACCACGGAATTGTCAGTGCCCAACAGCCGAGCCCCTGTCCAGCAGCGGGC
AAGGCAGGCGGCGATGAGTTCCGCCGTGGCAATAGGGAGGGGGAAAGCGAAAGTCCCGGAAAGGAGCTGA
CAGGTGGTGGCAATGCCCCAACCAGTGGGGGTTGCGTCAGCAAACACAGTGCACACCACGCCACGTTGCC
TGACAACGGGCCACAACTCCTCATAAAGAGACAGCAACCAGGATTTATACAAGGAGGAGAAAATGAAAGC
CATACGGGAAGCAATAGCATGATACAAAGGCATTAAAGCAGCGTATCCACATAGCGTAAAAGGAGCAACA
TAGTTAAGAATACCAGTCAATCTTTCACAAATTTTGTAATCCAGAGGTTGATTATCGATAAGCTTGATAT
CAAGCTTGCATGCCTGCAGGTCGTTA
[297 nt withheld, positions 3737-4033]
AGCCTCCAGGCCAGAAAGAGAGAGTAGCGCGAGCACAGCTAAGGCCACGGAGCGAGACATGGGACCGGGG
TTTTCTTCCACGTCTCCTGCTTGCTTTAACAGAGAGAAGTTCGTGGCTCCGGAGCCCACTTTACAAGCTG
TGAGAGACACATCAGAGCCCTGGGCACTGTCACTGCTTGCAGCCTGAGAGTAGCTCCCTCCTTTTCTATC
TGAGCTCTTCCTCCTCCACATCACAGCAGCGACCACAGCTCCAGTGATCACAGCTCCAAAGAGAACCAGG
CCAGCAATGATGCCCACGATGGGGATGGTGGGCTG
[834 nt withheld, positions 4349-5182]
CGCCCAGGTCTGGGTCAGGGCCAGAGCCCCCGAGAGTAGCAGGACGAGGGTTCGGGGCGCCATGACGGCC
ATGGTGGCAGACGCGTGAGAATTCTCGAGAGCTCCAGATCCCCCCCGGGCGACTCAGTCTGTCGGAGGAC
TGGCGCGCCGAGTGAGGGGTTGTGAGCTCTTTTATAGAGCTCGGGAAGCAGAAGCGCGCGAACAGAAGCG
AGAAGCAGGCTGATTGGTTAATTCAAATAAGGCGCAGGGTCATTTCAGGTCCTTGGGGGAGCCTGGAAAC
ATCTGATGGGTCTTAAGAAACTGCTGAGGGTTGGGCCATATCTGGGGACCATCTGTTCTTGGCCTCGGGC
CGGGGCCGAAACTGCGGTGACCATCTGTTCTTGGCCCCGGGCCGGGGCCGAAACTGCTCACCGCAGATAT
CCTGTTTGGCCCAACGTTAGCTATTTTCATGTACCCGCCCTTGATCTGAACTTCTCTATTCTTGGTTTGG
TATTTTTCCATGCCTTGCAAAATGGCGTTACTGCAGCTAGCTTGCCAAACCTACAGGTGGGGTCTTTCAT
TCCCCCCTTTTTCTGGAGACTAAATAAAATCTTTTATTTTATCGGGGCTGCAGGACTCCGCGCCTACAGC
TCAAGCCACATCCGAAGGGGGAGGGAGCCGGGAGCTGCGCGCGGGGCCGCGCGCCGCGCCCGCTGGGAAT
TGGGGCCCTAGGGGGAGGGCGGAGGCGCCGACGACCGCGGCACTTACCGTTCGCGGCGTGGCGCCCGGTG
GTCCCCAAGGGGAGGGAAGGGGGAGGCGGGGCGAGGACAGTGACCGGAGTCTCCTCAGCGGTGGCTTTTC
TGCTTGGCAGCCTCAGCGGCTGGCGCCAAAACCGGACTCCGCCCACTTCCTCGCCCCTGCGGTGCGAGGG
TGTGGAATCCTCCAGACGCTGGGGGAGGGGGAGTTGGGAGCTTAAAAACTAGTACCCCTTTGGGACCACT
TTCAGCAGCGAACTCTCCTGTACACCAGGGGTCAGTTCCACAGACGCGGGCCAGGGGTGGGTCATTGCGG
CGTGAACAATAATTTGACTAGAAGTTGATTCGGGTGTTTCCGGAAGGGGCCGAGTCAATCCGCCGAGTTG
GGGCACGGAAAACAAAAAGGGAAGGCTACTAAGATTTTTCTGGCGGGGGTTATCATTGGCGTAACTGCAG
GGACCACCTCCCGAATTCGATATCAAGCTTATCGATCCAAACTGGATCTCTGCTGTCCCTGTAATAAACC
CGAAAATTTTGAATTTTTGTAATTTGTTTTTGTAATTCTTTAGTTTGTATGTCTGTTGCTATTATGTCTA
CTATTCTTTCCCCTGCACTGTACCCCCCAATCCCCCCTTTTCTTTTAAAATTGTGGATGAATACTGCCAT
TTGGCGATACCGTCGAGATCCGTTCACTAATCGAATGGATCTGTCTCTGTCTCTCTCTCCACCTTCTTCT
TCTATTCCTTCGGGCCTGTCGGGTCCCCTCGGGGTTGGGAGGTGGGTCTGAAACGATAATGGTGAATATC
CCTGCCTAACTCTATTCACTATAGAAAGTACAGCAAAAACTATTCTTAAACCTACCAAGCCTCCTACTAT
CATTATGAATAATTTTATATACCACAGCCAATTTGTTATGTTAAACCAATTCCACAAACTTGCCCATTTA
TCTAATTCCAATAATTCTTGTTCATTCTTTTCTTGCTGGTTTTGCGATTCTTCAATTAAGGAGTGTATTA
AGCTTGTGTAATTGTTAATTTCTCTGTCCCACTCCATCCAGGTCGTGTGATTCCAAATCTGTTCCAGAGA
TTTATTACTCCAACTAGCATTCCAAGGCACAGCAGTGGTGCAAATGAGTTTTCCAGAGCAACCCCAAATC
CCCAGGAGCTGTTGATCCTTTAGGTATCTTTCCACAGCCAGGATTCTTGCCTGGAGCTGCTTGATGCCCC
AGACTGTGAGTTGCAACAGATGCTGTTGCGCCTCAATAGCCCTCAGCAAATTGTTCTGCTGCTGCACTAT
ACCAGACAATAATTGTCTGGCCTGTACCGTCAGCGTCATTGACGCTGCGCCCATAGTGCTTCCTGCTGCT
CCCAAGAACCCAAGGAACAAAGCTCCTATTCCCACTGCTCTTTTTTCTCTCTGCACCACTCTTCTCTTTG
CCTTGGTGGGTGCTACTCCTAATGGTTCAATTTTTACTACTTTATATTTATATAATTCACTTCTCCAATT
GTCCCTCATATCTCCTCCTCCAGGTCTGAAGATCAGCGGCCGGCCGCTTGCTGTGCGGTGGTCTTACTTT
TGTTTTGCTCTTCCTCTATCTTGTCTAAAGCTTCCTTGGTGTCTTTTATCTCTATCCTTTGATGCACACA
ATAGAGGGTTGCTACTGTATTATATAATGATCTAAGTTCTTCTGATCCTGTCTGAAGGGATGGTTGTAGC
TGTCCCAGTATTTGTCTACAGCCTTCTGATGTTTCTAACAGGCCAGGATTAACTGCGAATCGTTCTAGCT
CCCTGCTTGCCCATACTATATGTTTTAATTTATATTTTTTCTTTCCCCCTGGCCTTAACCGAATTTTTTC
CCATCGCGATCTAATTCTCCCCCGCTTAATACTGACGCTCTCGCACCCATCTCTCTCCTTCTAGCCTCCG
CTAGTCAAAATTTTTGGCGTACTCACCAGTCGCCGCCCCTCGCCTCTTGCCGTGCGCGCTTCAGCAAGCC
GAGTCCTGCGTCGAGAGAGCTCCTCTGGTTTCCCTTTCGCTTTCAAGTCCCTGTTCGGGCGCCACTGCTA
GAGATTTTCCACACTGACTAAAAGGGTCTGAGGGATCTCTAGTTACCAGAGTCACACAACAGACGGGCAC
ACACTACTTGAAGCACTCAAGGCAAGCTTTATTGAGGCTTAAGCAGTGGGTTCCCTAGTTAGCCAGAGAG
CTCCCAGGCTCAGATCTGGTCTAACCAGAGAGACCCAGTACAGGCAAAAAGCAGCTGCTTATATGCAGGA
TCTGAGGGCTCGCCACTCCCCAGTCCCGCCCAGGCCACGCCTCCCTGGAAAGTCCCCAGCGGAAAGTCCC
TTGTAGCAAGCTCGATATCAGCAGTTCTTGAAGTACTCCGGATGCAGCTCTCGGGCCACGTGATGAAATG
CTAGGCGGCTGTCAAACCTCCACTCTAACACTTCTCTCTCCGGGTCATCCATCCCATGCAGGCTCACAGG
GTGTAACAAGCTGGTGTTCTCTCCTTTATTGGCCTCTTCTACCTTATCTGGCTCAACTGGTACTAGCTTG
TAGCACCATCCAAAGGTCAGTGGATATCTGACCCCTGGCCCTGGTGTGTAGTTCTGCTAATCAGGGAAGT
AGCCTTGTGTGTGGTAGATCCACAGATCAAGGATATCTTGTCTTCTTTGGGAGTGAATTAGCCCTTCCAA
CTACTAAGTTTGTAGTACATATTTAACAAATACAATTTCTTTAAAATGAAAATAATTCAGAGGAATCACA
GGTTTAGAGTAAATGAAACCACAGGTAATTGGCAGTGGTAATAGGGTATGGGGTGGGAAGTTTGGGATGA
TTTTGGTTAGCTTGAGTTATCCAGTTGATCCAGACATGATAAGATACATTGATGAGTTTGGACAAACCAC
AACTAGAATGCAGTGAAAAAAATGCTTTATTTGTGAAATTTGTGATGCTATTGCTTTATTTGTAACCATT
ATAAGCTGCAATAAACAAGTTAACAACAACAATTGCATTCATTTTATGTTTCAGGTTCAGGGGGAGGTGT
GGGAGGTTTTTTAAAGCAAGTAAAACCTCTACAAATGTGGTATGGCTGATTATGATCTCTAGTCAAGGCA
CTATACATCAAATATTCCTTATTAACCCCTTTACAAATTAAAAAGCTAAAGGTACACAATTTTTGAGCAT
AGTTATTAATAGCAGACACTCTATGCCTGTGTGGAGTAAGAAAAAACAGTATGTTATGATTATAACTGTT
ATGCCTACTTATAAAGGTTACAGAATATTTTTCCATAATTTTCTTGTATAGCAGTGCAGCTTTTTCCTTT
GTGGTGTAAATAGCAAAGCAAGCAAGAGTTCTATTACTAAACACAGCATGACTCAAAAAACTTAGCAATT
CTGAAGGAAAGTCCTTGGGGTCTTCTACCTTTCTCTTCTTTTTTGGAGGAGTAGAATGTTGAGAGTCAGC
AGTAGCCTCATCATCACTAGATGGCATTTCTTCTGAGCAAAACAGGTTTTCCTCATTAAAGGCATTCCAC
CACTGCTCCCATTCATCAGTTCCATAGGTTGGAATCTAAAATACACAAACAATTAGAATCAGTAGTTTAA
CACATTATACACTTAAAAATTTTATATTTACCTTAGAGCTTTAAATCTCTGTAGGTAGTTTGTCCAATTA
TGTCACACCACAGAAGTAAGGTTCCTTCACAAAGATCCGGGGCCCACTCATAAATCCAGTTGCCGCCACG
GTAGCCAATCACCGTATCGTATAAATCATCGTCGGTACGTTCGGCATCGCTCATCACAATACGTGCCTGG
ACGTCGAGGATTTCGCGTGGGTCAATGCCGCGCCAGATCCACATCAGACGGTTAATCATGCGATACCAGT
GAGGGATGGTTTTACCATCAAGGGCCGACTGCACAGGCGGTTGTGCGCCGTGATTAAAGCGGCGGACTAG
CGTCGAGGTTTCAGGATGTTTAAAGCGGGGTTTGAACAGGGTTTCGCTCAGGTTTGCCTGTGTCATGGAT
GCAGCCTCCAGAATACTTACTGGAAACTATTGTAACCCGCCTGAAGTTAAAAAGAACAACGCCCGGCAGT
GCCAGGCGTTGAAAAGATTAGCGACCGGAGATTGGCGGGACGAATACGACGCCCATATCCCACGGCTGTT
CAATCCAGGTATCTTGCGGGATATCAACAACATAGTCATCAACCAGCGGACGACCAGCCGGTTTTGCGAA
GATGGTGACAAAGTGCGCTTTTGGATACATTTCACGAATCGCAACCGCAGTACCACCGGTATCCACCAGG
TCATCAATAACGATGAAGCCTTCGCCATCGCCTTCTGCGCGTTTCAGCACTTTAAGCTCGCGCTGGTTGT
CGTGATCGTAGCTGGAAATACAAACGGTATCGACATGACGAATACCCAGTTCACGCGCCAGTAACGCACC
CGGTACAGACCGCCACGGCTTACGGCAATAATGCCTTTCCATTGTTCAGAAGGCATCAGTCGGCTTGCGA
GTTTACGTGCATGGATCTGCAACATGTCCCAGGTGACGATGTATTTTTCGCTCATGTGAAGTGTCCCAGC
CTGTTTATCTACGGCTTAAAAAGTGTTCGAGGGGAAAATAGGTTGCGCGAGATTATAGAGATCTGGCGCA
CTAAAAACCAGTATTTCACATGAGTCCGCGTCTTTTTACGCACTGCCTCTCCCTGACGCGGGATAAAGTG
GTATTCTCAAACATATCTCGCAAGCCTGTCTTGTGTCCAAGCTTTTTGCAAAAGCCTAGGCCTCCAAAAA
AGCCTCCTCACTACTTCTGGAATAGCTCAGAGGCCGAGGCGGCCTCGGCCTCTGCATAAATAAAAAAAAT
TAGTCAGCCATGGGGCGGAGAATGGGCGGAACTGGGCGGAGTTAGGGGCGGGATGGGCGGAGTTAGGGGC
GGGACTATGGTTGCTGACTAATTGAGATGCATGCTTTGCATACTTCTGCCTGCTGGGGAGCCTGGGGACT
TTCCACACCTGGTTGCTGACTAATTGAGATGCATGCTTTGCATACTTCTGCCTGCTGGGGAGCCTGGGGA
CTTTCCACACCCTAACTGACACACATTCCACAGCTGCATTAATGAATCGGCCAACGCGCGGGG
